>Addgene plasmid #227288 | pX330-PITCh-CEP192 | addgene full sequence | sequence record 451299 | Addgene NGS Result
AGGTACCCGTTACATAACTTACGGTAAATGGCCCGCCTGGCTGACCGCCCAACGACCCCCGCCCATTGAC
GTCAATAGTAACGCCAATAGGGACTTTCCATTGACGTCAATGGGTGGAGTATTTACGGTAAACTGCCCAC
TTGGCAGTACATCAAGTGTATCATATGCCAAGTACGCCCCCTATTGACGTCAATGACGGTAAATGGCCCG
CCTGGCATTGTGCCCAGTACATGACCTTATGGGACTTTCCTACTTGGCAGTACATCTACGTATTAGTCAT
CGCTATTACCATGGTCGAGGTGAGCCCCACGTTCTGCTTCACTCTCCCCATCTCCCCCCCCTCCCCACCC
CCAATTTTGTATTTATTTATTTTTTAATTATTTTGTGCAGCGATGGGGGCGGGGGGGGGGGGGGGGCGCG
CGCCRGGSGGGGSGGGGSGGGGSGGGGGGSGGGGSGGGGSGRGGSGGRGAGGKGCGGCGGCAGCCAATCA
GAGCGGCGCGCTCCGAAAGTTTCCTTTTATGGCGAGGCGGCGGCGGCGGCGGCCCTATAAAAAGCGAAGC
GCGCGGCGGGCGGGAGTCGCTGCGCGCTGCCTTCGCCCCGTGCCCCGCTCCGCCGCCGCCTCGCGCCGCC
CGCCCCGGCTCTGACTGACCGCGTTACTCCCACAGGTGAGCGGGCGGGACGGCCCTTCTCCTCCGGGCTG
TAATTAGCTGAGCAAGAGGTAAGGGTTTAAGGGATGGTTGGTTGGTGGGGTATTAATGTTTAATTACCTG
GAGCACCTGCCTGAAATCACTTTTTTTCAGGTTGGACCGGTGCCACCATGGACTATAAGGACCACGACGG
AGACTACAAGGATCATGATATTGATTACAAAGACGATGACGATAAGATGGCCCCAAAGAAGAAGCGGAAG
GTCGGTATCCACGGAGTCCCAGCAGCCGACAAGAAGTACAGCATCGGCCTGGACATCGGCACCAACTCTG
TGGGCTGGGCCGTGATCACCGACGAGTACAAGGTGCCCAGCAAGAAATTCAAGGTGCTGGGCAACACCGA
CCGGCACAGCATCAAGAAGAACCTGATCGGAGCCCTGCTGTTCGACAGCGGCGAAACAGCCGAGGCCACC
CGGCTGAAGAGAACCGCCAGAAGAAGATACACCAGACGGAAGAACCGGATCTGCTATCTGCAAGAGATCT
TCAGCAACGAGATGGCCAAGGTGGACGACAGCTTCTTCCACAGACTGGAAGAGTCCTTCCTGGTGGAAGA
GGATAAGAAGCACGAGCGGCACCCCATCTTCGGCAACATCGTGGACGAGGTGGCCTACCACGAGAAGTAC
CCCACCATCTACCACCTGAGAAAGAAACTGGTGGACAGCACCGACAAGGCCGACCTGCGGCTGATCTATC
TGGCCCTGGCCCACATGATCAAGTTCCGGGGCCACTTCCTGATCGAGGGCGACCTGAACCCCGACAACAG
CGACGTGGACAAGCTGTTCATCCAGCTGGTGCAGACCTACAACCAGCTGTTCGAGGAAAACCCCATCAAC
GCCAGCGGCGTGGACGCCAAGGCCATCCTGTCTGCCAGACTGAGCAAGAGCAGACGGCTGGAAAATCTGA
TCGCCCAGCTGCCCGGCGAGAAGAAGAATGGCCTGTTCGGAAACCTGATTGCCCTGAGCCTGGGCCTGAC
CCCCAACTTCAAGAGCAACTTCGACCTGGCCGAGGATGCCAAACTGCAGCTGAGCAAGGACACCTACGAC
GACGACCTGGACAACCTGCTGGCCCAGATCGGCGACCAGTACGCCGACCTGTTTCTGGCCGCCAAGAACC
TGTCCGACGCCATCCTGCTGAGCGACATCCTGAGAGTGAACACCGAGATCACCAAGGCCCCCCTGAGCGC
CTCTATGATCAAGAGATACGACGAGCACCACCAGGACCTGACCCTGCTGAAAGCTCTCGTGCGGCAGCAG
CTGCCTGAGAAGTACAAAGAGATTTTCTTCGACCAGAGCAAGAACGGCTACGCCGGCTACATTGACGGCG
GAGCCAGCCAGGAAGAGTTCTACAAGTTCATCAAGCCCATCCTGGAAAAGATGGACGGCACCGAGGAACT
GCTCGTGAAGCTGAACAGAGAGGACCTGCTGCGGAAGCAGCGGACCTTCGACAACGGCAGCATCCCCCAC
CAGATCCACCTGGGAGAGCTGCACGCCATTCTGCGGCGGCAGGAAGATTTTTACCCATTCCTGAAGGACA
ACCGGGAAAAGATCGAGAAGATCCTGACCTTCCGCATCCCCTACTACGTGGGCCCTCTGGCCAGGGGAAA
CAGCAGATTCGCCTGGATGACCAGAAAGAGCGAGGAAACCATCACCCCCTGGAACTTCGAGGAAGTGGTG
GACAAGGGCGCTTCCGCCCAGAGCTTCATCGAGCGGATGACCAACTTCGATAAGAACCTGCCCAACGAGA
AGGTGCTGCCCAAGCACAGCCTGCTGTACGAGTACTTCACCGTGTATAACGAGCTGACCAAAGTGAAATA
CGTGACCGAGGGAATGAGAAAGCCCGCCTTCCTGAGCGGCGAGCAGAAAAAGGCCATCGTGGACCTGCTG
TTCAAGACCAACCGGAAAGTGACCGTGAAGCAGCTGAAAGAGGACTACTTCAAGAAAATCGAGTGCTTCG
ACTCCGTGGAAATCTCCGGCGTGGAAGATCGGTTCAACGCCTCCCTGGGCACATACCACGATCTGCTGAA
AATTATCAAGGACAAGGACTTCCTGGACAATGAGGAAAACGAGGACATTCTGGAAGATATCGTGCTGACC
CTGACACTGTTTGAGGACAGAGAGATGATCGAGGAACGGCTGAAAACCTATGCCCACCTGTTCGACGACA
AAGTGATGAAGCAGCTGAAGCGGCGGAGATACACCGGCTGGGGCAGGCTGAGCCGGAAGCTGATCAACGG
CATCCGGGACAAGCAGTCCGGCAAGACAATCCTGGATTTCCTGAAGTCCGACGGCTTCGCCAACAGAAAC
TTCATGCAGCTGATCCACGACGACAGCCTGACCTTTAAAGAGGACATCCAGAAAGCCCAGGTGTCCGGCC
AGGGCGATAGCCTGCACGAGCACATTGCCAATCTGGCCGGCAGCCCCGCCATTAAGAAGGGCATCCTGCA
GACAGTGAAGGTGGTGGACGAGCTCGTGAAAGTGATGGGCCGGCACAAGCCCGAGAACATCGTGATCGAA
ATGGCCAGAGAGAACCAGACCACCCAGAAGGGACAGAAGAACAGCCGCGAGAGAATGAAGCGGATCGAAG
AGGGCATCAAAGAGCTGGGCAGCCAGATCCTGAAAGAACACCCCGTGGAAAACACCCAGCTGCAGAACGA
GAAGCTGTACCTGTACTACCTGCAGAATGGGCGGGATATGTACGTGGACCAGGAACTGGACATCAACCGG
CTGTCCGACTACGATGTGGACCATATCGTGCCTCAGAGCTTTCTGAAGGACGACTCCATCGACAACAAGG
TGCTGACCAGAAGCGACAAGAACCGGGGCAAGAGCGACAACGTGCCCTCCGAAGAGGTCGTGAAGAAGAT
GAAGAACTACTGGCGGCAGCTGCTGAACGCCAAGCTGATTACCCAGAGAAAGTTCGACAATCTGACCAAG
GCCGAGAGAGGCGGCCTGAGCGAACTGGATAAGGCCGGCTTCATCAAGAGACAGCTGGTGGAAACCCGGC
AGATCACAAAGCACGTGGCACAGATCCTGGACTCCCGGATGAACACTAAGTACGACGAGAATGACAAGCT
GATCCGGGAAGTGAAAGTGATCACCCTGAAGTCCAAGCTGGTGTCCGATTTCCGGAAGGATTTCCAGTTT
TACAAAGTGCGCGAGATCAACAACTACCACCACGCCCACGACGCCTACCTGAACGCCGTCGTGGGAACCG
CCCTGATCAAAAAGTACCCTAAGCTGGAAAGCGAGTTCGTGTACGGCGACTACAAGGTGTACGACGTGCG
GAAGATGATCGCCAAGAGCGAGCAGGAAATCGGCAAGGCTACCGCCAAGTACTTCTTCTACAGCAACATC
ATGAACTTTTTCAAGACCGAGATTACCCTGGCCAACGGCGAGATCCGGAAGCGGCCTCTGATCGAGACAA
ACGGCGAAACCGGGGAGATCGTGTGGGATAAGGGCCGGGATTTTGCCACCGTGCGGAAAGTGCTGAGCAT
GCCCCAAGTGAATATCGTGAAAAAGACCGAGGTGCAGACAGGCGGCTTCAGCAAAGAGTCTATCCTGCCC
AAGAGGAACAGCGATAAGCTGATCGCCAGAAAGAAGGACTGGGACCCTAAGAAGTACGGCGGCTTCGACA
GCCCCACCGTGGCCTATTCTGTGCTGGTGGTGGCCAAAGTGGAAAAGGGCAAGTCCAAGAAACTGAAGAG
TGTGAAAGAGCTGCTGGGGATCACCATCATGGAAAGAAGCAGCTTCGAGAAGAATCCCATCGACTTTCTG
GAAGCCAAGGGCTACAAAGAAGTGAAAAAGGACCTGATCATCAAGCTGCCTAAGTACTCCCTGTTCGAGC
TGGAAAACGGCCGGAAGAGAATGCTGGCCTCTGCCGGCGAACTGCAGAAGGGAAACGAACTGGCCCTGCC
CTCCAAATATGTGAACTTCCTGTACCTGGCCAGCCACTATGAGAAGCTGAAGGGCTCCCCCGAGGATAAT
GAGCAGAAACAGCTGTTTGTGGAACAGCACAAGCACTACCTGGACGAGATCATCGAGCAGATCAGCGAGT
TCTCCAAGAGAGTGATCCTGGCCGACGCTAATCTGGACAAAGTGCTGTCCGCCTACAACAAGCACCGGGA
TAAGCCCATCAGAGAGCAGGCCGAGAATATCATCCACCTGTTTACCCTGACCAATCTGGGAGCCCCTGCC
GCCTTCAAGTACTTTGACACCACCATCGACCGGAAGAGGTACACCAGCACCAAAGAGGTGCTGGACGCCA
CCCTGATCCACCAGAGCATCACCGGCCTGTACGAGACACGGATCGACCTGTCTCAGCTGGGAGGCGACAA
AAGGCCGGCGGCCACGAAAAAGGCCGGCCAGGCAAAAAAGAAAAAGTAAGAATTCCTAGAGCTCGCTGAT
CAGCCTCGACTGTGCCTTCTAGTTGCCAGCCATCTGTTGTTTGCCCCTCCCCCGTGCCTTCCTTGACCCT
GGAAGGTGCCACTCCCACTGTCCTTTCCTAATAAAATGAGGAAATTGCATCGCATTGTCTGAGTAGGTGT
CATTCTATTCTGGGGGGTGGGGTGGGGCAGGACAGCAAGGGGGAGGATTGGGAAGAGAATAGCAGGCATG
CTGGGGAGCGGCCGCAGGAACCCCTAGTGATGGAGTTGGCCACTCCCTCTCTGCGCGCTCGCTCGCTCAC
TGAGGCCGGGCGACCAAAGGTCGCCCGACGCCCGGGCTTTGCCCGGGCGGCCTCAGTGAGCGAGCGAGCG
CGCAGCTGCCTGCAGGGGCGCCTGATGCGGTATTTTCTCCTTACGCATCTGTGCGGTATTTCACACCGCA
TA
[95 nt withheld, positions 5533-5627]
T
[46 nt withheld, positions 5629-5674]
C
[141 nt withheld, positions 5676-5816]
CCTTTGACGTTGGAGTCCACGTTCTTT
[37 nt withheld, positions 5844-5880]
ACTCTATCTCGGGCTATTCTTTTGATTTATAAGGGATTTTGCCGATTTCGGTCTATTGGTTAAAAAATGA
GCTGATTTAACAAAAATTTAACGCGAATTTTAACAAAATATTAACGTTTACAATTTTATGGTGCACTCTC
AGTACAATCTGCTCTGATGCCGCATAGTTAAGCCAGCCCCGACACCCGCCAACACCCGCTGACGCGCCCT
GACGGGCTTGTCTGCTCCCGGCATCCGCTTACAGACAAGCTGTGACCGTCTCCGGGAGCTGCATGTGTCA
GAGGTTTTCACCGTCATCACCGAAACGCGCGAGACGAAAGGGCCTCGTGATACGCCTATTTTTATAGGTT
AATGTCATGATAATAATGGTTTCTTAGACGTCAGGTGGCACTTTTCGGGGAAATGTGCGCGGAACCCCTA
TTTGTTTATTTTTCTAAATACATTCAAATATGTATCCGCTCATGAGACAATAACCCTGATAAATGCTTCA
ATAATATTGAAAAAGGAAGAGTATGAGTATTCAACATTTCCGTGTCGCCCTTATTCCCTTTTTTGCGGCA
TTTTGCCTTCCTGTTTTTGCTCACCCAGAAACGCTGGTGAAAGTAAAAGATGCTGAAGATCAGTTGGGTG
CACGAGTGGGTTACATCGAACTGGATCTCAACAGCGGTAAGATCCTTGAGAGTTTTCGCCCCGAAGAACG
TTTTCCAATGATGAGCACTTTTAAAGTTCTGCTATGTGGCGCGGTATTATCCCGTATTGACGCCGGGCAA
GAGCAACTCGGTCGCCGCATACACTATTCTCAGAATGACTTGGTTGAGTACTCACCAGTCACAGAAAAGC
ATCTTACGGATGGCATGACAGTAAGAGAATTATGCAGTGCTGCCATAACCATGAGTGATAACACTGCGGC
CAACTTACTTCTGACAACGATCGGAGGACCGAAGGAGCTAACCGCTTTTTTGCACAACATGGGGGATCAT
GTAACTCGCCTTGATCGTTGGGAACCGGAGCTGAATGAAGCCATACCAAACGACGAGCGTGACACCACGA
TGCCTGTAGCAATGGCAACAACGTTGCGCAAACTATTAACTGGCGAACTACTTACTCTAGCTTCCCGGCA
ACAATTAATAGACTGGATGGAGGCGGATAAAGTTGCAGGACCACTTCTGCGCTCGGCCCTTCCGGCTGGC
TGGTTTATTGCTGATAAATCTGGAGCCGGTGAGCGTGGAAGCCGCGGTATCATTGCAGCACTGGGGCCAG
ATGGTAAGCCCTCCCGTATCGTAGTTATCTACACGACGGGGAGTCAGGCAACTATGGATGAACGAAATAG
ACAGATCGCTGAGATAGGTGCCTCACTGATTAAGCATTGGTAACTGTCAGACCAAGTTTACTCATATATA
CTTTAGATTGATTTAAAACTTCATTTTTAATTTAAAAGGATCTAGGTGAAGATCCTTTTTGATAATCTCA
TGACCAAAATCCCTTAACGTGAGTTTTCGTTCCACTGAGCGTCAGACCCCGTAGAAAAGATCAAAGGATC
TTCTTGAGATCCTTTTTTTCTGCGCGTAATCTGCTGCTTGCAAACAAAAAAACCACCGCTACCAGCGGTG
GTTTGTTTGCCGGATCAAGAGCTACCAACTCTTTTTCCGAAGGTAACTGGCTTCAGCAGAGCGCAGATAC
CAAATACTGTTCTTCTAGTGTAGCCGTAGTTAGGCCACCACTTCAAGAACTCTGTAGCACCGCCTACATA
CCTCGCTCTGCTAATCCTGTTACCAGTGGCTGCTGCCAGTGGCGATAAGTCGTGTCTTACCGGGTTGGAC
TCAAGACGATAGTTACCGGATAAGGCGCAGCGGTCGGGCTGAACGGGGGGTTCGTGCACACAGCCCAGCT
TGGAGCGAACGACCTACACCGAACTGAGATACCTACAGCGTGAGCTATGAGAAAGCGCCACGCTTCCCGA
AGGGAGAAAGGCGGACAGGTATCCGGTAAGCGGCAGGGTCGGAACAGGAGAGCGCACGAGGGAGCTTCCA
GGGGGAAACGCCTGGTATCTTTATAGTCCTGTCGGGTTTCGCCACCTCTGACTTGAGCGTCGATTTTTGT
GATGCTCGTCAGGGGGGCGGAGCCTATGGAAAAACGCCAGCAACGCGGCCTTTTTACGGTTCCTGGCCTT
TTGCTGGCCTTTTGCTCACATGTGAGGGCCTATTTCCCATGATTCCTTCATATTTGCATATACGATACAA
GGCTGTTAGAGAGATAATTGGAATTAATTTGACTGTAAACACAAAGATATTAGTACAAAATACGTGACGT
AGAAAGTAATAATTTCTTGGGTAGTTTGCAGTTTTAAAATTATGTTTTAAAATGGACTATCATATGCTTA
CCGTAACTTGAAAGTATTTCGATTTCTTGGCTTTATATATCTTGTGGAAAGGACGAAACACCGCGACTAA
TTGGTGAAGCTCTGTTTTAGAGCTAGAAATAGCAAGTTAAAATAAGGCTAGTCCGTTATCAACTTGAAAA
AGTGGCACCGAGTCGGTGCTTTTTTGTTTTAGAGCTAGAAATAGCAAGTTAAAATAAGGCTAGTCCGTTT
TTAGCGCGTGCGCCAATTCTGCAGACAAATGGCTCTAGAGGCATGTGAGGGCCTATTTCCCATGATTCCT
TCATATTTGCATATACGATACAAGGCTGTTAGAGAGATAATTGGAATTAATTTGACTGTAAACACAAAGA
TATTAGTACAAAATACGTGACGTAGAAAGTAATAATTTCTTGGGTAGTTTGCAGTTTTAAAATTATGTTT
TAAAATGGACTATCATATGCTTACCGTAACTTGAAAGTATTTCGATTTCTTGGCTTTATATATCTTGTGG
AAAGGACGAAACACCGCATCGTACGCGTACGTGTTGTTTTAGAGCTAGAAATAGCAAGTTAAAATAAGGC
TAGTCCGTTATCAACTTGAAAAAGTGGCACCGAGTCGGTGCTTTTTTGTTTTAGAGCTAGAAATAGCAAG
TTAAAATAAGGCTAGTCCGTTTTTAGCGCGTGCGCCAATTCTGCAGACAAATGGCTCTAG
Features (pLannotate 1.2.2; 21 found; start..end, strand, type, name):
      8..293     +  enhancer       CMV enhancer: human cytomegalovirus immediate early enhancer; contains an 18-bp deletion relative to the standard CMV enhancer
    295..572     +  promoter       chicken β-actin promoter: No description available
    573..800     +  intron         hybrid intron: hybrid between chicken β-actin (CBA) and minute virus of mice (MMV) introns (Gray et al., 2011)
    938..2539    +  CDS            Cas9(N): N-terminal portion of Streptococcus pyogenes Cas9 (Zetsche et al., 2015)
   2540..5038    +  CDS            Cas9(C): C-terminal portion of Streptococcus pyogenes Cas9 (Zetsche et al., 2015)
   5039..5086    +  CDS            nucleoplasmin NLS: bipartite nuclear localization signal from nucleoplasmin
   5120..5231    +  polyA_signal   bGH poly(A) signal: bovine growth hormone polyadenylation signal
   5336..5476    +  repeat_region  AAV2 ITR: inverted terminal repeat of adeno-associated virus serotype 2 inverted
   5481..5532    -  misc_feature   bom (fragment): basis of mobility region from pBR322
   5551..6006    +  rep_origin     f1 ori (sequence partly withheld): f1 bacteriophage origin of replication; arrow indicates direction of (+) strand synthesis
   6007..6056    -  misc_feature   bom (fragment): basis of mobility region from pBR322
   6158..6193    -  CDS            rop (fragment): Rop protein, which maintains plasmids at low copy number; rop
   6288..6392    +  promoter       AmpR promoter: bla
   6393..7253    +  CDS            AmpR: β-lactamase; bla; confers resistance to ampicillin, carbenicillin, and related antibiotics
   7424..8012    +  rep_origin     ori: high-copy-number ColE1/pMB1/pBR322/pUC origin of replication
   8074..8314    +  promoter       U6 promoter: RNA polymerase III promoter for human U6 snRNA
   8344..8419    +  misc_RNA       gRNA scaffold: guide RNA scaffold for the Streptococcus pyogenes CRISPR/Cas9 system
   8426..8469    +  misc_RNA       gRNA scaffold (fragment): guide RNA scaffold for the Streptococcus pyogenes CRISPR/Cas9 system
   8517..8757    +  promoter       U6 promoter: RNA polymerase III promoter for human U6 snRNA
   8786..8861    +  misc_RNA       gRNA scaffold: guide RNA scaffold for the Streptococcus pyogenes CRISPR/Cas9 system
   8868..8911    +  misc_RNA       gRNA scaffold (fragment): guide RNA scaffold for the Streptococcus pyogenes CRISPR/Cas9 system
