[The description below was written by a language model from this plasmid's Addgene catalogue record and pLannotate feature annotations shown in this document.]
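Description:
pX330-PITCh-CEP192 is an all-in-one mammalian CRISPR expression plasmid built on the pX330-BbsI-PITCh backbone, about 8.95 kb in the sequenced record. It is propagated in E. coli under ampicillin selection (AmpR/β-lactamase with its own promoter) from a ColE1/pUC-type origin. The catalogue lists it as low copy, although the origin is annotated as the high-copy type and only a small rop fragment is detected. An f1 phage origin and a single AAV2 ITR remnant are also present as legacy elements of the pX330 lineage. With only one ITR annotated, the plasmid is not set up as an AAV packaging vector.

The payload consists of three expression units. Streptococcus pyogenes Cas9, annotated as contiguous N- and C-terminal portions that together form the full coding sequence, is driven by a hybrid CBh-type promoter made up of the CMV enhancer, the chicken β-actin promoter and a hybrid CBA/MVM intron. It carries a C-terminal nucleoplasmin bipartite NLS and terminates at a bGH polyadenylation signal. Two tandem human U6 promoter and gRNA scaffold cassettes supply the guides. One expresses the generic PITCh gRNA. The other expresses a 20-nt sgRNA directed at the C-terminal end of the human CEP192 gene.

In the PITCh approach, which relies on microhomology-mediated end joining, the PITCh guide cuts a co-delivered donor plasmid to release a tag cassette flanked by short microhomologies, while the gene-specific guide cuts the genomic locus. The record gives the purpose as knock-in at the C-terminus of CEP192, in association with a plasmid scaffold system for CRISPR-based endogenous tagging. The donor itself is not part of this construct.
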