Addgene plasmid #227288: pX330-PITCh-CEP192
Purpose: Expresses SpCas9, the PITCh gRNA, and a sgRNA targeting the C-terminus of CEP192 for knock-in.
Depositing lab: Laurence Pelletier. Publication: qTAG: an adaptable plasmid scaffold for CRISPR-based endogenous tagging. Philip R, Sharma A, Matellan L, Erpf AC, Hsu WH, Tkach JM, Wyatt HDM, Pelletier L. EMBO J. 2024 Dec 12. doi: 10.1038/s44318-024-00337-5. PubMed 39668248.
Backbone
  Vector backbone: pX330-BbsI-PITCh
  Backbone manufacturer: Peter Kaiser, Addgene #127875
  Backbone size w/o insert (bp): 8947
  Vector type: Mammalian Expression, CRISPR
Growth in bacteria
  Bacterial resistance: Ampicillin, 100 μg/mL
  Growth temperature: 37°C
  Growth strain: DH5alpha
  Copy number: Low Copy
Gene/Insert
  Gene/Insert name: sgRNA Targeting C-terminus of CEP192 (alt name: CEP192)
  gRNA/shRNA sequence: CGACTAATTGGTGAAGCTCT
  Species: H. sapiens (human)
  Insert size (bp): 20
  Entrez Gene: CEP192
  Promoter: U6
  Cloning method: Unknown
  Sequencing primers: 5′ GCCTTTTTACGGTTCCTGGC
Terms and licenses: Academic/Nonprofit Terms; Industry Terms: Not Available to Industry
How to cite: pX330-PITCh-CEP192 was a gift from Laurence Pelletier (Addgene plasmid # 227288 ; http://n2t.net/addgene:227288 ; RRID:Addgene_227288)
